Addgene plasmid #152795: pGBW-m4133284
Purpose: Mammalian expression plasmid for SARS-CoV-2 nsp6
Depositing lab: Ginkgo Bioworks & Benjie Chen. Depositing organization: Ginkgo Bioworks.
Backbone
  Vector backbone: pTwist_CMV_Puro_6
  Backbone size w/o insert (bp): 6080
  Vector type: Mammalian Expression
  Selectable markers: Puromycin
Growth in bacteria
  Bacterial resistance: Ampicillin, 100 μg/mL
  Growth temperature: 37°C
  Growth strain: DH5alpha
  Copy number: High Copy
Gene/Insert
  Gene/Insert name: SARS-CoV-2 nsp6
  Species: Severe acute respiratory syndrome coronavirus 2
  Insert size (bp): 869
  Mutation: wt
  Entrez Gene: ORF1ab (a.k.a. GU280_gp01)
  Promoter: CMV
  Tag / fusion protein: Cleavable TEV;TapTag (C terminal on backbone)
  Cloning method: Unknown
Resource information
  A portion of this plasmid was derived from a plasmid made by: GinkgoBioworks
Depositor comments: NCBI reference sequence: YP_009725302.1
How to cite: pGBW-m4133284 was a gift from Ginkgo Bioworks & Benjie Chen (Addgene plasmid # 152795 ; http://n2t.net/addgene:152795 ; RRID:Addgene_152795)
