[The description below was written by a language model from this plasmid's Addgene catalogue record and pLannotate feature annotations shown in this document.]
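Description:
pGBW-m4133284 is a mammalian expression plasmid encoding wild-type SARS-CoV-2 non-structural protein 6 (nsp6), a cleavage product of the ORF1ab polyprotein, built on the pTwist_CMV_Puro_6 backbone. It is propagated in E. coli as a high-copy plasmid through a ColE1/pUC-type origin and selected with ampicillin via a full-length β-lactamase gene. A separate cassette in which the human ubiquitin C promoter drives puromycin N-acetyltransferase, followed by a synthetic poly(A) signal, allows puromycin selection of transfected mammalian cells.

The nsp6 coding region sits at the start of the sequence record, downstream of the CMV enhancer and CMV promoter elements annotated at the end of the circular map. The automated annotation labels it only as a fragment of the SARS-CoV-2 replicase polyprotein 1a, and the functional text attached to that hit concerns nsp10, which is a generic database note rather than a description of this insert. The catalogue lists a C-terminal, backbone-encoded tag described as a cleavable TEV site plus TAP tag. This agrees with the downstream hits to a short MYLK2 fragment, likely a calmodulin-binding peptide, and a fragment of Staphylococcus aureus protein A, whose domains bind immunoglobulin; these are the two affinity modules of a classic tandem affinity purification tag. The TEV site itself is not annotated. An SV40 poly(A) signal lies after the fusion, although it is annotated on the opposite strand. Bacterial T7 and rrnG terminators and β-globin insulator elements flank the cassettes, presumably to limit read-through and interference between units.

The design suits transient or puromycin-selected expression of tagged nsp6 in mammalian cells, for example for affinity purification and study of its binding partners, although the record states only expression as the purpose.
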