Features (pLannotate 1.2.2; 21 found; start..end, strand, type, name):
      8..886     +  CDS            R1A_SARS2 (fragment): Experimental evidence at protein level: Swiss-Prot protein existence level 1. [Non-structural protein 10]: Plays a pivotal role in viral transcription by stimulating both nsp14 3'-5' exoribonuclease and nsp16 2'-O-methyltransferase activities. Therefore plays an essential role in viral mRNAs cap methylation. From Severe acute respiratory syndrome coronavirus 2 (2019-nCoV) (SARS-CoV-2).
    932..1009    +  CDS            MYLK2 (fragment): MYLK2_HUMAN - Experimental evidence at protein level: Swiss-Prot protein existence level 1. Implicated in the level of global muscle contraction and cardiac function. Phosphorylates a specific serine in the N-terminus of a myosin light chain. From Homo sapiens (Human).
   1091..1441    +  CDS            spa (fragment): SPA_STAAU - Experimental evidence at protein level: Swiss-Prot protein existence level 1. Plays a role in the inhibition of the host innate and adaptive immune responses. Possesses five immunoglobulin-binding domains that capture both the fragment crystallizable region (Fc region) and the Fab region (part of Ig that identifies antigen) of immunoglobulins (By similarity). In turn, Staphylococcus aureus is protected from phagocytic killing via inhibition of Ig Fc region. In addition, the host elicited B-cell response is prevented due to a decrease of antibody-secreting cell proliferation that en
   1506..1627    -  polyA_signal   SV40 poly(A) signal: SV40 polyadenylation signal
   1650..1719    -  CDS            large T antigen (fragment): large T antigen from SV40 (simian virus 40)
   1742..1788    +  terminator     T7 terminator: transcription terminator for bacteriophage T7 RNA polymerase
   1818..1954    +  terminator     rrnG terminator: transcription terminator from the E. coli ribosomal RNA rrnG operon (Albrechtsen et al., 1991)
   1999..2070    +  misc_feature   3' β-globin insulator: insulator downstream of the human β-globin locus (Farrell et al., 2002)
   2296..2884    -  rep_origin     ori: high-copy-number ColE1/pMB1/pBR322/pUC origin of replication
   3056..3120    -  CDS            bla(M) (fragment): β-lactamase lacking the signal sequence; bla(M); allows cytosolic expression of β-lactamase
   3384..4593    +  promoter       UbC promoter: human ubiquitin C promoter
   4597..5194    +  CDS            PuroR (fragment): puromycin N-acetyltransferase; pac from Streptomyces; confers resistance to puromycin
   5223..5271    +  polyA_signal   poly(A) signal: synthetic polyadenylation signal
   5537..6397    +  CDS            AmpR: β-lactamase; bla; confers resistance to ampicillin, carbenicillin, and related antibiotics
   6410..6546    +  terminator     rrnG terminator: transcription terminator from the E. coli ribosomal RNA rrnG operon (Albrechtsen et al., 1991)
   6691..6762    +  misc_feature   5' β-globin insulator: insulator upstream of the human β-globin locus (Farrell et al., 2002)
   6767..6813    -  terminator     T7 terminator: transcription terminator for bacteriophage T7 RNA polymerase
   6831..6879    -  polyA_signal   poly(A) signal: synthetic polyadenylation signal
   6960..7263    +  enhancer       CMV enhancer: human cytomegalovirus immediate early enhancer
   7336..7353    -  promoter       CMV promoter (fragment): human cytomegalovirus (CMV) immediate early promoter
   7416..7467    +  promoter       CMVd2 promoter: truncated human cytomegalovirus (CMV) immediate early promoter that yields moderately reduced expression relative to the full-length promoter
>Addgene plasmid #152795 | pGBW-m4133284 | depositor full sequence | sequence record 295807 | Full Sequence
CACCATGAGCGCCGTTAAGCGGACAATCAAAGGGACCCATCACTGGTTGCTCCTTACTATACTGACGTCT
TTACTGGTCTTGGTACAGAGTACACAATGGTCGCTTTTCTTTTTTCTGTACGAGAATGCATTCCTCCCAT
TTGCGATGGGAATCATTGCTATGTCCGCCTTCGCTATGATGTTCGTGAAGCACAAACATGCCTTCCTTTG
CCTGTTTCTCCTACCCTCACTGGCAACCGTGGCCTATTTTAACATGGTGTACATGCCTGCGAGCTGGGTC
ATGCGAATTATGACTTGGCTGGACATGGTTGATACCTCCCTATCTGGCTTCAAGTTAAAGGACTGTGTGA
TGTATGCATCAGCTGTAGTGCTGCTAATCCTGATGACAGCTCGCACAGTCTACGATGACGGTGCCAGGAG
AGTGTGGACTCTGATGAATGTCCTCACCTTAGTTTATAAAGTATACTATGGCAACGCTCTCGATCAGGCC
ATTAGTATGTGGGCATTGATAATCTCCGTGACGAGTAACTACAGCGGAGTGGTAACCACTGTCATGTTTT
TGGCACGCGGGATAGTGTTCATGTGTGTCGAATATTGCCCGATCTTTTTTATCACAGGGAATACTCTGCA
ATGCATTATGCTGGTTTACTGTTTCTTGGGCTATTTCTGCACCTGTTATTTTGGTCTATTCTGCCTGCTT
AATAGGTACTTTCGTTTGACACTAGGAGTCTATGATTACTTGGTGAGCACGCAGGAGTTTCGGTATATGA
ACAGTCAGGGCCTGCTTCCCCCAAAGAACTCTATTGACGCGTTTAAACTCAATATAAAGCTGTTGGGCGT
GGGTGGAAAACCTTGCATCAAGGTGGCCACTGTGCAGGAAAACCTTTACTTTCAGTCGGGACGGCGAATC
CCGGGGCTGATAAATCCCTGGAAAAGGAGATGGAAGAAGAACTTTATTGCAGTGTCTGCGGCTAACCGGT
TCAAAAAGATCAGTTCAAGCGGCGCCCTAGATTACGACATTCCTACGACCGCCTCCGAGAATCTCTATTT
CCAGGGTGAATTTGGCTTGGCACAACATGACGAGGCCGTCGATAACAAGTTTAATAAAGAACAGCAGAAC
GCTTTCTATGAGATCCTTCACTTACCAAATCTGAACGAAGAGCAACGCAACGCTTTCATTCAGAGCCTGA
AAGACGATCCCTCGCAGTCTGCAAATCTCCTGGCCGAAGCCAAGAAGCTGAATGACGCACAGGCTCCAAA
AGTTGATAACAAGTTTAACAAGGAGCAGCAGAATGCTTTCTACGAGATATTGCACCTTCCTAATCTGAAT
GAGGAACAAAGAAATGCATTTATCCAGTCCCTAAAAGACGATCCATCACAGAGTGCCAACCTGCTTGCGG
AAGCCAAAAAGCTCAATGATGCCCAGGCCCCGAAAGTAGACGCGAACCATCAATAAGCTAGCTTGACTGA
CTGAGATACAGCGTACCTTCAGCTCACAGACATGATAAGATACATTGATGAGTTTGGACAAACCACAACT
AGAATGCAGTGAAAAAAATGCTTTATTTGTGAAATTTGTGATGCTATTGCTTTATTTGTAACCATTATAA
GCTGCAATAAACAAGTTAACAACAACAATTGCATTCATTTTATGTTTCAGGTTCAGGGGGAGGTGTGGGA
GGTTTTTTAAAGCAAGTAAAACCTCTACAAATGTGGTATTGGCCCATCTCTATCGGTATCGTAGCATAAC
CCCTTGGGGCCTCTAAACGGGTCTTGAGGGGTTTTTTGTGCCCCTCGGGCCGGATTGCTATCTACCGGCA
TTGGCGCAGAAAAAAATGCCTGATGCGACGCTGCGCGTCTTATACTCCCACATATGCCAGATTCAGCAAC
GGATACGGCTTCCCCAACTTGCCCACTTCCATACGTGTCCTCCTTACCAGAAATTTATCCTTAAGGTCGT
CAGCTATCCTGCAGGCGATCTCTCGATTTCGATCAAGACATTCCTTTAATGGTCTTTTCTGGACACCACT
AGGGGTCAGAAGTAGTTCATCAAACTTTCTTCCCTCCCTAATCTCATTGGTTACCTTGGGCTATCGAAAC
TTAATTAACCAGTCAAGTCAGCTACTTGGCGAGATCGACTTGTCTGGGTTTCGACTACGCTCAGAATTGC
GTCAGTCAAGTTCGATCTGGTCCTTGCTATTGCACCCGTTCTCCGATTACGAGTTTCATTTAAATCATGT
GAGCAAAAGGCCAGCAAAAGGCCAGGAACCGTAAAAAGGCCGCGTTGCTGGCGTTTTTCCATAGGCTCCG
CCCCCCTGACGAGCATCACAAAAATCGACGCTCAAGTCAGAGGTGGCGAAACCCGACAGGACTATAAAGA
TACCAGGCGTTTCCCCCTGGAAGCTCCCTCGTGCGCTCTCCTGTTCCGACCCTGCCGCTTACCGGATACC
TGTCCGCCTTTCTCCCTTCGGGAAGCGTGGCGCTTTCTCATAGCTCACGCTGTAGGTATCTCAGTTCGGT
GTAGGTCGTTCGCTCCAAGCTGGGCTGTGTGCACGAACCCCCCGTTCAGCCCGACCGCTGCGCCTTATCC
GGTAACTATCGTCTTGAGTCCAACCCGGTAAGACACGACTTATCGCCACTGGCAGCAGCCACTGGTAACA
GGATTAGCAGAGCGAGGTATGTAGGCGGTGCTACAGAGTTCTTGAAGTGGTGGCCTAACTACGGCTACAC
TAGAAGAACAGTATTTGGTATCTGCGCTCTGCTGAAGCCAGTTACCTTCGGAAAAAGAGTTGGTAGCTCT
TGATCCGGCAAACAAACCACCGCTGGTAGCGGTGGTTTTTTTGTTTGCAAGCAGCAGATTACGCGCAGAA
AAAAAGGATCTCAAGAAGATCCTTTGATCTTTTCTACGGGGTCTGACGCTCAGTGGAACGAAAACTCACG
TTAAGGGATTTTGGTCATGAGATTATCAAAAAGGATCTTCACCTAGATCCTTTTAAATTAAAAATGAAGT
TTTAAATCAATCTAAAGTATATATGAGTAAACTTGGTCTGACAGTTACCAATGCTTAATCAGTGAGGCAC
CTATCTCAGCGATCTGTCTATTTCGTTCATCCATAGTTGCATTTAAATTTCCGAACTCTCCAAGGCCCTC
GTCGGAAAATCTTCAAACCTTTCGTCCGATCCATCTTGCAGGCTACCTCTCGAACGAACTATCGCAAGTC
TCTTGGCCGGCCTTGCGCCTTGGCTATTGCTTGGCAGCGCCTATCGCCAGGTATTACTCCAATCCCGAAT
ATCCGAGATCGGGATCACCCGAGAGAAGTTCAACCTACATCCTCAATCCCGATCTATCCGAGATCCGAGG
AATATCGAAATCGGGGCGCGCCTGGCCTCCGCGCCGGGTTTTGGCGCCTCCCGCGGGCGCCCCCCTCGTC
ACGGCGAGCGCTGCCACGTCAGACGAAGGGCGCAGGAGCGTCCTGATCCTTCCGCCCGGACGCTCAGGAC
AGCGGCCCGCTGCTCATAAGACTCGGCCTTAGAACCCCAGTATCAGCAGAAGGACATTTTAGGACGGGAC
TTGGGTGACTCTAGGGCACTGGTTTTCTTTCCAGAGAGCGGAACAGGCGAGGAAAAGTAGTCCCTTCTCG
GCGATTCTGCGGAGGGATCTCCGTGGGGCGGTGAACGCCGATGATTATATAAGGACGCGCCGGGTGTGGC
ACAGCTAGTTCCGTCGCAGCCGGGATTTGGGTCGCGGTTCTTGTTTGTGGATCGCTGTGATCGTCACTTG
GTGAGTAGCGGGCTGCTGGGCTGGCCGGGGCTTTCGTGGCCGCCGGGCCGCTCGGTGGGACGGAAGCGTG
TGGAGAGACCGCCAAGGGCTGTAGTCTGGGTCCGCGAGCAAGGTTGCCCTGAACTGGGGGTTGGGGGGAG
CGCAGCAAAATGGCGGCTGTTCCCGAGTCTTGAATGGAAGACGCTTGTGAGGCGGGCTGTGAGGTCGTTG
AAACAAGGTGGGGGGCATGGTGGGCGGCAAGAACCCAAGGTCTTGAGCCCTTCGCTAATGCGGGAAAGCT
CTTATTCGGGTGAGATGGGCTGGGCACCATCTGGGGACCCTGACGTGAAGTTTGTCACTGACTGGAGAAC
TCGGTTTGTCGTCTGTTGCGGGGGCGGCAGTTATGGCGGTGCCGTTGGGCAGTGCACCCGTACCTTTGGG
AGCGCGCGCCCTCGTCGTGTCGTGACGTCACCCGTTCTGTTGGCTTATAATGCAGGGTGGGGCCACCTGC
CGGTAGGTGTGCGGTAGGCTTTTCTCCGTCGCAGGACGCAGGGTTCGGGCCTAGGGTAGGCTCTCCTGAA
TCGACAGGCGCCGGACCTCTGGTGAGGGGAGGGATAAGTGAGGCGTCAGTTTCTTTGGTCGGTTTTATGT
ACCTATCTTCTTAAGTAGCTGAAGCTCCGGTTTTGAACTATGCGCTCGGGGTTGGCGAGTGTGTTTTGTG
AAGTTTTTTAGGCACCTTTTGAAATGTAATCATTTGGGTCAATATGTAATTTTCAGTGTTAGACTTGTAA
ATTGTCCGCTAAATTCTGGCCGTTTTTGGCTTTTTTGTTAGACAACATGACCGAGTACAAGCCCACGGTG
CGCCTCGCCACCCGCGACGACGTCCCCAGGGCCGTACGCACCCTCGCCGCCGCGTTCGCCGACTACCCCG
CCACGCGCCACACCGTCGATCCGGACCGCCACATCGAGCGGGTCACCGAGCTGCAAGAACTCTTCCTCAC
GCGCGTCGGGCTCGACATCGGCAAGGTGTGGGTCGCGGACGACGGCGCCGCGGTGGCGGTCTGGACCACG
CCGGAGAGCGTCGAAGCGGGGGCGGTGTTCGCCGAGATCGGCCCGCGCATGGCCGAGTTGAGCGGTTCCC
GGCTGGCCGCGCAGCAACAGATGGAGGGCCTCCTGGCGCCGCACCGGCCCAAGGAGCCCGCGTGGTTCCT
GGCCACCGTCGGCGTCTCGCCCGACCACCAGGGCAAGGGTCTGGGCAGCGCCGTCGTGCTCCCCGGAGTG
GAGGCCGCCGAGCGCGCCGGGGTGCCCGCCTTCCTGGAGACCTCCGCGCCCCGCAACCTCCCCTTCTACG
AGCGGCTCGGCTTCACCGTCACCGCCGACGTCGAGGTGCCCGAAGGACCGCGCACCTGGTGCATGACCCG
CAAGCCCGGTGCCTAGGCTAGTATGTAAGCCTAGTCTTAGATAATAAAATCGCTATCCATCGAAGATGGA
TGTGTGTTGGTTTTTTGTGTGTGTAACGCTAGGCGCGCCTGGTGTACCGAGAACGATCCTCTCAGTGCGA
GTCTCGACGATCCATATCGTTGCTTGGCAGTCAGCCAGTCGGAATCCAGCTTGGGACCCAGGAAGTCCAA
TCGTCAGATATTGTACTCAAGCCTGGTCACGGCAGCGTACCGATCTGTTTAAACCTAGATATTGATAGTC
TGATCGGTCAACGTATAATCGAGTCCTAGCTTTTGCAAACATCTATCAAGAGACAGGATCAGCAGGAGGC
TTTCGCATGAGTATTCAACATTTCCGTGTCGCCCTTATTCCCTTTTTTGCGGCATTTTGCCTTCCTGTTT
TTGCTCACCCAGAAACGCTGGTGAAAGTAAAAGATGCTGAAGATCAGTTGGGTGCGCGAGTGGGTTACAT
CGAACTGGATCTCAACAGCGGTAAGATCCTTGAGAGTTTTCGCCCCGAAGAACGCTTTCCAATGATGAGC
ACTTTTAAAGTTCTGCTATGTGGCGCGGTATTATCCCGTATTGACGCCGGGCAAGAGCAACTCGGTCGCC
GCATACACTATTCTCAGAATGACTTGGTTGAGTATTCACCAGTCACAGAAAAGCATCTTACGGATGGCAT
GACAGTAAGAGAATTATGCAGTGCTGCCATAACCATGAGTGATAACACTGCGGCCAACTTACTTCTGACA
ACGATTGGAGGACCGAAGGAGCTAACCGCTTTTTTGCACAACATGGGGGATCATGTAACTCGCCTTGATC
GTTGGGAACCGGAGCTGAATGAAGCCATACCAAACGACGAGCGTGACACCACGATGCCTGTAGCAATGGC
AACAACCTTGCGTAAACTATTAACTGGCGAACTACTTACTCTAGCTTCCCGGCAACAGTTGATAGACTGG
ATGGAGGCGGATAAAGTTGCAGGACCACTTCTGCGCTCGGCCCTTCCGGCTGGCTGGTTTATTGCTGATA
AATCTGGAGCCGGTGAGCGTGGGTCTCGCGGTATCATTGCAGCACTGGGGCCAGATGGTAAGCCCTCCCG
TATCGTAGTTATCTACACGACGGGGAGTCAGGCAACTATGGATGAACGAAATAGACAGATCGCTGAGATA
GGTGCCTCACTGATTAAGCATTGGTAACCGATTCTAGGTGCATTGGCGCAGAAAAAAATGCCTGATGCGA
CGCTGCGCGTCTTATACTCCCACATATGCCAGATTCAGCAACGGATACGGCTTCCCCAACTTGCCCACTT
CCATACGTGTCCTCCTTACCAGAAATTTATCCTTAAGATCGTTTAAACTCGACTCTGGCTCTATCGAATC
TCCGTCGTTTCGAGCTTACGCGAACAGCCGTGGCGCTCATTTGCTCGTCGGGCATCGAATCTCGTCAGCT
ATCGTCAGCTTACCTTTTTGGCAGCGATCGCGGCTCCCGACATCTTGGACCATTAGCTCCACAGGTATCT
TCTTCCCTCTAGTGGTCATAACAGCAGCTTCAGCTACCTCTCAATTCAAAAAACCCCTCAAGACCCGTTT
AGAGGCCCCAAGGGGTTATGCTATCAATCGTTGCGTTACACACACAAAAAACCAACACACATCCATCTTC
GATGGATAGCGATTTTATTATCTAACTGCTGATCGAGTGTAGCCAGATCTAGTAATCAATTACGGGGTCA
TTAGTTCATAGCCCATATATGGAGTTCCGCGTTACATAACTTACGGTAAATGGCCCGCCTGGCTGACCGC
CCAACGACCCCCGCCCATTGACGTCAATAATGACGTATGTTCCCATAGTAACGCCAATAGGGACTTTCCA
TTGACGTCAATGGGTGGAGTATTTACGGTAAACTGCCCACTTGGCAGTACATCAAGTGTATCATATGCCA
AGTACGCCCCCTATTGACGTCAATGACGGTAAATGGCCCGCCTGGCATTATGCCCAGTACATGACCTTAT
GGGACTTTCCTACTTGGCAGTACATCTACGTATTAGTCATCGCTATTACCATGCTGATGCGGTTTTGGCA
GTACATCAATGGGCGTGGATAGCGGTTTGACTCACGGGGATTTCCAAGTCTCCACCCCATTGACGTCAAT
GGGAGTTTGTTTTGGCACCAAAATCAACGGGACTTTCCAAAATGTCGTAACAACTCCGCCCCATTGACGC
AAATGGGCGGTAGGCGTGTACGGTGGGAGGTCTATATAAGCAGAGCTGGTTTAGTGAACCGTCAGATCAG
ATCTTTGTCGATCCTACCATCCACTCGACACACCCGCCAGCGGCCGC
